Addgene plasmid #108919: pET11d-RAN
Purpose: Expresses human RAN
Depositing lab: Larry Gerace. Depositing organization: Scripps California (The Scripps Research Institute). Publication: Reconstitution of nuclear import in permeabilized cells. Cassany A, Gerace L. Methods Mol Biol. 2009;464:181-205. doi: 10.1007/978-1-60327-461-6_11. PubMed 18951186.
Backbone
  Vector backbone: pET11d
  Vector type: Bacterial Expression
Growth in bacteria
  Bacterial resistance: Ampicillin, 100 μg/mL
  Growth temperature: 37°C
  Growth strain: DH5alpha
  Copy number: Unknown
Gene/Insert
  Gene/Insert name: RAN
  Species: H. sapiens (human)
  Entrez Gene: RAN (a.k.a. ARA24, Gsp1, TC4)
Terms and licenses: Academic/Nonprofit Terms; Industry Terms: Not Available to Industry
How to cite: pET11d-RAN was a gift from Larry Gerace (Addgene plasmid # 108919 ; http://n2t.net/addgene:108919 ; RRID:Addgene_108919)
