[The description below was written by a language model from this plasmid's Addgene catalogue record and pLannotate feature annotations shown in this document.]
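Description:
pET11d-RAN is a bacterial expression plasmid built on the pET11d backbone for producing the human small GTPase RAN in E. coli. The 6,297 nt sequence carries a pBR322-type ColE1/pMB1 origin together with the bom mobility region and the rop gene, which generally holds such plasmids at a moderate copy number (the catalogue lists copy number as unknown). Selection is by ampicillin through the β-lactamase gene under its own promoter. Several fragments of the tetracycline efflux gene and its promoter are annotated, but these are interrupted remnants of the pBR322 ancestor rather than a functional marker.

The RAN open reading frame sits downstream of a T7 promoter fused to a lac operator, with the efficient ribosome binding site from phage T7 gene 10, and is followed by the T7 terminator. The plasmid also encodes lacI under its native promoter, so the lac repressor keeps the T7lac promoter quiet until induction with IPTG in a host that supplies T7 RNA polymerase. The annotation tool matched the coding sequence to the canine RAN entry, which reflects the high conservation of this protein; the catalogue records the insert as human. No affinity or epitope tag is annotated on RAN. A short T7 gene 10-derived fragment labelled as a solubility tag lies after the coding sequence and appears to be backbone sequence rather than part of the product, though the record does not confirm this.

RAN cycles between GDP- and GTP-bound states to control cargo loading and release by nuclear transport receptors. The associated publication concerns reconstitution of nuclear import in permeabilized cells, consistent with using this plasmid to make recombinant RAN for such assays.
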