Features (pLannotate 1.2.2; 19 found; start..end, strand, type, name):
      1..19      +  promoter       T7 promoter: promoter for bacteriophage T7 RNA polymerase
     20..44      +  protein_bind   lac operator: The lac repressor binds to the lac operator to inhibit transcription in E. coli. This inhibition can be relieved by adding lactose or isopropyl-β-D-thiogalactopyranoside (IPTG). lac repressor encoded by lacI
     59..81      +  RBS            RBS: efficient ribosome binding site from bacteriophage T7 gene 10 (Olins and Rangwala, 1989)
     88..735     +  CDS            RAN (sequence partly withheld): RAN_CANLF - Experimental evidence at protein level: Swiss-Prot protein existence level 1. GTPase involved in nucleocytoplasmic transport, participating both to the import and the export from the nucleus of proteins and RNAs. Switches between a cytoplasmic GDP- and a nuclear GTP-bound state by nucleotide exchange and GTP hydrolysis. Nuclear import receptors such as importin beta bind their substrates only in the absence of GTP- bound RAN and release them upon direct interaction with GTP-bound RAN, while export receptors behave in the opposite way. Thereby, RAN controls cargo loading and release
    756..805     +  CDS            SET1 (fragment): solubility-enhancement tag derived from T7 phage gene 10B
    813..860     +  terminator     T7 terminator: transcription terminator for bacteriophage T7 RNA polymerase
    883..987     -  CDS            TcR (fragment): tetracycline efflux protein; tet; confers resistance to tetracycline
   1035..1063    -  promoter       tet promoter: E. coli promoter for tetracycline efflux protein gene
   1176..1280    +  promoter       AmpR promoter: bla
   1281..2141    +  CDS            AmpR: β-lactamase; bla; confers resistance to ampicillin, carbenicillin, and related antibiotics
   2312..2900    +  rep_origin     ori: high-copy-number ColE1/pMB1/pBR322/pUC origin of replication
   3086..3225    -  misc_feature   bom: basis of mobility region from pBR322
   3327..3518    -  CDS            rop: Rop protein, which maintains plasmids at low copy number; rop
   3535..3915    +  CDS            YPB1_ECOLX: Protein predicted: Swiss-Prot protein existence level 4. From Escherichia coli.
   4157..4781    -  CDS            TcR (fragment): tetracycline efflux protein; tet; confers resistance to tetracycline
   4796..4817    -  protein_bind   CAP binding site: CAP binding activates transcription in the presence of cAMP. E. coli catabolite activator protein
   4830..5911    -  CDS            lacI: lac repressor; lacI; The lac repressor binds to the lac operator to inhibit transcription in E. coli. This inhibition can be relieved by adding lactose or isopropyl-β-D-thiogalactopyranoside (IPTG).
   5912..5989    -  promoter       lacI promoter: lacI
   5997..6276    -  CDS            TcR (fragment): tetracycline efflux protein; tet; confers resistance to tetracycline
>Addgene plasmid #108919 | pET11d-RAN | addgene full sequence | sequence record 212610 | Addgene NGS Result
TAATACGACTCACTATAGGGGAATTGTGAGCGGATAACAATTCCCCTCTAGAAATAATTTTGTTTAACTT
TAAGAAGGAGATATACCATGGCTGCGCAGGGAGAGCCCCAG
[624 nt withheld, positions 112-735]
TGAGAATGAAGCTGGATCCGGCTGCTAACAAAGCCCGAAAGGAAGCTGAGTTGGCTGCTGCCACCGCTGA
GCAATAACTAGCATAACCCCTTGGGGCCTCTAAACGGGTCTTGAGGGGTTTTTTGCTGAAAGGAGGAACT
ATATCCGGATATCCCGCAAGAGGCCCGGCAGTACCGGCATAACCAAGCCTATGCCTACAGCATCCAGGGT
GACGGTGCCGAGGATGACGATGAGCGCATTGTTAGATTTCATACACGGTGCCTGACTGCGTTAGCAATTT
AACTGTGATAAACTACCGCATTAAAGCTTATCGATGATAAGCTGTCAAACATGAGAATTCTTGAAGACGA
AAGGGCCTCGTGATACGCCTATTTTTATAGGTTAATGTCATGATAATAATGGTTTCTTAGACGTCAGGTG
GCACTTTTCGGGGAAATGTGCGCGGAACCCCTATTTGTTTATTTTTCTAAATACATTCAAATATGTATCC
GCTCATGAGACAATAACCCTGATAAATGCTTCAATAATATTGAAAAAGGAAGAGTATGAGTATTCAACAT
TTCCGTGTCGCCCTTATTCCCTTTTTTGCGGCATTTTGCCTTCCTGTTTTTGCTCACCCAGAAACGCTGG
TGAAAGTAAAAGATGCTGAAGATCAGTTGGGTGCACGAGTGGGTTACATCGAACTGGATCTCAACAGCGG
TAAGATCCTTGAGAGTTTTCGCCCCGAAGAACGTTTTCCAATGATGAGCACTTTTAAAGTTCTGCTATGT
GGCGCGGTATTATCCCGTGTTGACGCCGGGCAAGAGCAACTCGGTCGCCGCATACACTATTCTCAGAATG
ACTTGGTTGAGTACTCACCAGTCACAGAAAAGCATCTTACGGATGGCATGACAGTAAGAGAATTATGCAG
TGCTGCCATAACCATGAGTGATAACACTGCGGCCAACTTACTTCTGACAACGATCGGAGGACCGAAGGAG
CTAACCGCTTTTTTGCACAACATGGGGGATCATGTAACTCGCCTTGATCGTTGGGAACCGGAGCTGAATG
AAGCCATACCAAACGACGAGCGTGACACCACGATGCCTGCAGCAATGGCAACAACGTTGCGCAAACTATT
AACTGGCGAACTACTTACTCTAGCTTCCCGGCAACAATTAATAGACTGGATGGAGGCGGATAAAGTTGCA
GGACCACTTCTGCGCTCGGCCCTTCCGGCTGGCTGGTTTATTGCTGATAAATCTGGAGCCGGTGAGCGTG
GGTCTCGCGGTATCATTGCAGCACTGGGGCCAGATGGTAAGCCCTCCCGTATCGTAGTTATCTACACGAC
GGGGAGTCAGGCAACTATGGATGAACGAAATAGACAGATCGCTGAGATAGGTGCCTCACTGATTAAGCAT
TGGTAACTGTCAGACCAAGTTTACTCATATATACTTTAGATTGATTTAAAACTTCATTTTTAATTTAAAA
GGATCTAGGTGAAGATCCTTTTTGATAATCTCATGACCAAAATCCCTTAACGTGAGTTTTCGTTCCACTG
AGCGTCAGACCCCGTAGAAAAGATCAAAGGATCTTCTTGAGATCCTTTTTTTCTGCGCGTAATCTGCTGC
TTGCAAACAAAAAAACCACCGCTACCAGCGGTGGTTTGTTTGCCGGATCAAGAGCTACCAACTCTTTTTC
CGAAGGTAACTGGCTTCAGCAGAGCGCAGATACCAAATACTGTCCTTCTAGTGTAGCCGTAGTTAGGCCA
CCACTTCAAGAACTCTGTAGCACCGCCTACATACCTCGCTCTGCTAATCCTGTTACCAGTGGCTGCTGCC
AGTGGCGATAAGTCGTGTCTTACCGGGTTGGACTCAAGACGATAGTTACCGGATAAGGCGCAGCGGTCGG
GCTGAACGGGGGGTTCGTGCACACAGCCCAGCTTGGAGCGAACGACCTACACCGAACTGAGATACCTACA
GCGTGAGCTATGAGAAAGCGCCACGCTTCCCGAAGGGAGAAAGGCGGACAGGTATCCGGTAAGCGGCAGG
GTCGGAACAGGAGAGCGCACGAGGGAGCTTCCAGGGGGAAACGCCTGGTATCTTTATAGTCCTGTCGGGT
TTCGCCACCTCTGACTTGAGCGTCGATTTTTGTGATGCTCGTCAGGGGGGCGGAGCCTATGGAAAAACGC
CAGCAACGCGGCCTTTTTACGGTTCCTGGCCTTTTGCTGGCCTTTTGCTCACATGTTCTTTCCTGCGTTA
TCCCCTGATTCTGTGGATAACCGTATTACCGCCTTTGAGTGAGCTGATACCGCTCGCCGCAGCCGAACGA
CCGAGCGCAGCGAGTCAGTGAGCGAGGAAGCGGAAGAGCGCCTGATGCGGTATTTTCTCCTTACGCATCT
GTGCGGTATTTCACACCGCAATGGTGCACTCTCAGTACAATCTGCTCTGATGCCGCATAGTTAAGCCAGT
ATACACTCCGCTATCGCTACGTGACTGGGTCATGGCTGCGCCCCGACACCCGCCAACACCCGCTGACGCG
CCCTGACGGGCTTGTCTGCTCCCGGCATCCGCTTACAGACAAGCTGTGACCGTCTCCGGGAGCTGCATGT
GTCAGAGGTTTTCACCGTCATCACCGAAACGCGCGAGGCAGCTGCGGTAAAGCTCATCAGCGTGGTCGTG
AAGCGATTCACAGATGTCTGCCTGTTCATCCGCGTCCAGCTCGTTGAGTTTCTCCAGAAGCGTTAATGTC
TGGCTTCTGATAAAGCGGGCCATGTTAAGGGCGGTTTTTTCCTGTTTGGTCACTGATGCCTCCGTGTAAG
GGGGATTTCTGTTCATGGGGGTAATGATACCGATGAAACGAGAGAGGATGCTCACGATACGGGTTACTGA
TGATGAACATGCCCGGTTACTGGAACGTTGTGAGGGTAAACAACTGGCGGTATGGATGCGGCGGGACCAG
AGAAAAATCACTCAGGGTCAATGCCAGCGCTTCGTTAATACAGATGTAGGTGTTCCACAGGGTAGCCAGC
AGCATCCTGCGATGCAGATCCGGAACATAATGGTGCAGGGCGCTGACTTCCGCGTTTCCAGACTTTACGA
AACACGGAAACCGAAGACCATTCATGTTGTTGCTCAGGTCGCAGACGTTTTGCAGCAGCAGTCGCTTCAC
GTTCGCTCGCGTATCGGTGATTCATTCTGCTAACCAGTAAGGCAACCCCGCCAGCCTAGCCGGGTCCTCA
ACGACAGGAGCACGATCATGCGCACCCGTGGCCAGGACCCAACGCTGCCCGAGATGCGCCGCGTGCGGCT
GCTGGAGATGGCGGACGCGATGGATATGTTCTGCCAAGGGTTGGTTTGCGCATTCACAGTTCTCCGCAAG
AATTGATTGGCTCCAATTCTTGGAGTGGTGAATCCGTTAGCGAGGTGCCGCCGGCTTCCATTCAGGTCGA
GGTGGCCCGGCTCCATGCACCGCGACGCAACGCGGGGAGGCAGACAAGGTATAGGGCGGCGCCTACAATC
CATGCCAACCCGTTCCATGTGCTCGCCGAGGCGGCATAAATCGCCGTGACGATCAGCGGTCCAATGATCG
AAGTTAGGCTGGTAAGAGCCGCGAGCGATCCTTGAAGCTGTCCCTGATGGTCGTCATCTACCTGCCTGGA
CAGCATGGCCTGCAACGCGGGCATCCCGATGCCGCCGGAAGCGAGAAGAATCATAATGGGGAAGGCCATC
CAGCCTCGCGTCGCGAACGCCAGCAAGACGTAGCCCAGCGCGTCGGCCGCCATGCCGGCGATAATGGCCT
GCTTCTCGCCGAAACGTTTGGTGGCGGGACCAGTGACGAAGGCTTGAGCGAGGGCGTGCAAGATTCCGAA
TACCGCAAGCGACAGGCCGATCATCGTCGCGCTCCAGCGAAAGCGGTCCTCGCCGAAAATGACCCAGAGC
GCTGCCGGCACCTGTCCTACGAGTTGCATGATAAAGAAGACAGTCATAAGTGCGGCGACGATAGTCATGC
CCCGCGCCCACCGGAAGGAGCTGACTGGGTTGAAGGCTCTCAAGGGCATCGGTCGAGATCCCGGTGCCTA
ATGAGTGAGCTAACTTACATTAATTGCGTTGCGCTCACTGCCCGCTTTCCAGTCGGGAAACTGTCGTGCC
AGCTGCATTAATGAATCGGCCAACGCGCGGGGAGAGGCGGTTTGCGTATTGGGCGCCAGGGTGGTTTTTC
TTTTCACCAGTGAGACGGGCAACAGCTGATTGCCCTTCACCGCCTGGCCCTGAGAGAGTTGCAGCAAGCG
GTCCACGCTGGTTTGCCCCAGCAGGCGAAAATCCTGTTTGATGGTGGTTAACGGCGGGATATAACATGAG
CTGTCTTCGGTATCGTCGTATCCCACTACCGAGATATCCGCACCAACGCGCAGCCCGGACTCGGTAATGG
CGCGCATTGCGCCCAGCGCCATCTGATCGTTGGCAACCAGCATCGCAGTGGGAACGATGCCCTCATTCAG
CATTTGCATGGTTTGTTGAAAACCGGACATGGCACTCCAGTCGCCTTCCCGTTCCGCTATCGGCTGAATT
TGATTGCGAGTGAGATATTTATGCCAGCCAGCCAGACGCAGACGCGCCGAGACAGAACTTAATGGGCCCG
CTAACAGCGCGATTTGCTGGTGACCCAATGCGACCAGATGCTCCACGCCCAGTCGCGTACCGTCTTCATG
GGAGAAAATAATACTGTTGATGGGTGTCTGGTCAGAGACATCAAGAAATAACGCCGGAACATTAGTGCAG
GCAGCTTCCACAGCAATGGCATCCTGGTCATCCAGCGGATAGTTAATGATCAGCCCACTGACGCGTTGCG
CGAGAAGATTGTGCACCGCCGCTTTACAGGCTTCGACGCCGCTTCGTTCTACCATCGACACCACCACGCT
GGCACCCAGTTGATCGGCGCGAGATTTAATCGCCGCGACAATTTGCGACGGCGCGTGCAGGGCCAGACTG
GAGGTGGCAACGCCAATCAGCAACGACTGTTTGCCCGCCAGTTGTTGTGCCACGCGGTTGGGAATGTAAT
TCAGCTCCGCCATCGCCGCTTCCACTTTTTCCCGCGTTTTCGCAGAAACGTGGCTGGCCTGGTTCACCAC
GCGGGAAACGGTCTGATAAGAGACACCGGCATACTCTGCGACATCGTATAACGTTACTGGTTTCACATTC
ACCACCCTGAATTGACTCTCTTCCGGGCGCTATCATGCCATACCGCGAAAGGTTTTGCGCCATTCGATGG
TGTCCGGGATCTCGACGCTCTCCCTTATGCGACTCCTGCATTAGGAAGCAGCCCAGTAGTAGGTTGAGGC
CGTTGAGCACCGCCGCCGCAAGGAATGGTGCATGCAAGGAGATGGCGCCCAACAGTCCCCCGGCCACGGG
GCCTGCCACCATACCCACGCCGAAACAAGCGCTCATGAGCCCGAAGTGGCGAGCCCGATCTTCCCCATCG
GTGATGTCGGCGATATAGGCGCCAGCAACCGCACCTGTGGCGCCGGTGATGCCGGCCACGATGCGTCCGG
CGTAGAGGATCGAGATCTCGATCCCGCGAAAT
